Addgene plasmid #246932: pCMV-eLaTranC
Purpose: for HEK293T human cell genome editing
Depositing lab: Caixia Gao. Depositing organization: Institute of Genetics and Developmental Biology, Chinese Academy of Sciences. Publication: Functional RNA splitting drove the evolutionary emergence of type V CRISPR-Cas systems from transposons. Jin S, Zhu Z, Li Y, Zhang S, Liu Y, Li D, Li Y, Luo Y, Cheng Z, Zhao KT, Gao Q, Yang G, Li H, Liang R, Zhang R, Qiu JL, Zhang YE, Liu JG, Gao C. Cell. 2025 Sep 29:S0092-8674(25)01035-9. doi: 10.1016/j.cell.2025.09.004. PubMed 41027434.
Backbone
  Vector backbone: pCMV
  Vector type: CRISPR
Growth in bacteria
  Bacterial resistance: Ampicillin, 100 μg/mL
  Growth temperature: 37°C
  Growth strain: DH5alpha
  Copy number: High Copy
Gene/Insert
  Gene/Insert name: eLaTranC
  Species: Synthetic
  Cloning method: Gibson Cloning
Terms and licenses: Academic/Nonprofit Terms; Industry Terms: Not Available to Industry
How to cite: pCMV-eLaTranC was a gift from Caixia Gao (Addgene plasmid # 246932 ; http://n2t.net/addgene:246932 ; RRID:Addgene_246932)
