[The description below was written by a language model from this plasmid's Addgene catalogue record and pLannotate feature annotations shown in this document.]
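Description:
pCMV-eLaTranC is a 5,244 nt mammalian expression plasmid on a pCMV backbone, catalogued as a CRISPR vector and intended for genome editing in HEK293T human cells. It is maintained in E. coli through a high-copy ColE1/pUC-type origin of replication and selected with ampicillin via the β-lactamase gene (AmpR) driven by its own bla promoter. Short remnants of earlier cloning vectors are also detected in the backbone, including a lac promoter with its operator and CAP binding site, small fragments of lacI, a pBluescript multiple cloning site, an SV40 promoter and the pBR322 bom region. These appear to be leftover sequence rather than functional parts of the design, and no mammalian selection marker is annotated.

The payload is a synthetic insert named eLaTranC, introduced by Gibson cloning. The automated annotation does not label the coding sequence itself, but there is an unannotated stretch of roughly 1.9 kb between the promoter region and the bovine growth hormone polyadenylation signal, which is where the insert presumably lies. Upstream, the human cytomegalovirus immediate early enhancer (spanning the plasmid origin) and CMV promoter provide strong constitutive transcription in mammalian cells, and the bGH signal supplies transcript termination and polyadenylation. A T7 promoter sits between the CMV promoter and the insert, a common arrangement that would permit in vitro transcription. The record does not describe tags, nuclear localisation signals or a guide RNA cassette, and none are annotated, so any guide RNA component would presumably have to be provided separately. The associated publication concerns the evolutionary emergence of type V CRISPR-Cas systems from transposons, but the record does not describe the protein's molecular nature beyond this context.
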