Features (pLannotate 1.2.2; 14 found; start..end, strand, type, name):
    132..335     +  promoter       CMV promoter: human cytomegalovirus (CMV) immediate early promoter
    377..395     +  promoter       T7 promoter: promoter for bacteriophage T7 RNA polymerase
   2305..2529    +  polyA_signal   bGH poly(A) signal: bovine growth hormone polyadenylation signal
   2533..2554    +  promoter       SV40 promoter (fragment): SV40 enhancer and early promoter
   2559..2575    +  misc_feature   MCS (fragment): pBluescript multiple cloning site
   2624..2640    -  protein_bind   lac operator: The lac repressor binds to the lac operator to inhibit transcription in E. coli. This inhibition can be relieved by adding lactose or isopropyl-β-D-thiogalactopyranoside (IPTG). lac repressor encoded by lacI
   2648..2678    -  promoter       lac promoter: promoter for the E. coli lac operon
   2693..2714    -  protein_bind   CAP binding site: CAP binding activates transcription in the presence of cAMP. E. coli catabolite activator protein
   2727..2819    -  CDS            lacI (fragment): lac repressor; lacI; The lac repressor binds to the lac operator to inhibit transcription in E. coli. This inhibition can be relieved by adding lactose or isopropyl-β-D-thiogalactopyranoside (IPTG).
   3002..3590    -  rep_origin     ori: high-copy-number ColE1/pMB1/pBR322/pUC origin of replication
   3761..4621    -  CDS            AmpR: β-lactamase; bla; confers resistance to ampicillin, carbenicillin, and related antibiotics
   4622..4726    -  promoter       AmpR promoter: bla
   4797..4841    -  misc_feature   bom (fragment): basis of mobility region from pBR322
   4996..131     +  enhancer       CMV enhancer (across the origin): human cytomegalovirus immediate early enhancer
>Addgene plasmid #246932 | pCMV-eLaTranC | addgene full sequence | sequence record 490973 | Addgene NGS Result
ATATGCCAAGTACGCCCCCTATTGACGTCAATGACGGTAAATGGCCCGCCTGGCATTATGCCCAGTACAT
GACCTTATGGGACTTTCCTACTTGGCAGTACATCTACGTATTAGTCATCGCTATTACCATGGTGATGCGG
TTTTGGCAGTACATCAATGGGCGTGGATAGCGGTTTGACTCACGGGGATTTCCAAGTCTCCACCCCATTG
ACGTCAATGGGAGTTTGTTTTGGCACCAAAATCAACGGGACTTTCCAAAATGTCGTAACAACTCCGCCCC
ATTGACGCAAATGGGCGGTAGGCGTGTACGGTGGGAGGTCTATATAAGCAGAGCTGGTTTAGTGAACCGT
CAGATCCGCTAGAGATCCGCGGCCGCTAATACGACTCACTATAGGGAGAGCCGCCACCATGAAACGGACA
GCCGACGGAAGCGAGTTCGAGTCACCAAAGAAGAAGCGGAAAGTCAGCGTGTCTTTTAGCCTGAATGCCA
AAAAGATTCGGCTGGAAAACTACGCCATGAAAATGAGACTCTACCCTTCTCCTACACAGGCCGAACAGAT
GGACAAGATGTTCCTGGCCCTGAGACTGGCCTACAACATGACCTTCCACGAAGTGTTTCAGCAGAACCCT
GCCGTGTGCGGCGACCCCGACGAGGACGGCAACGTGTGGCCTAGCTACAAGAAGATGGCCAATAAGACCT
GGCGGAAGGCTCTGATCGACCAGAATCCAGCCATCGCCGAGGCTCCCGCAGCCGCCATCACCACCAACAA
CGGACTGTTCCTGTCCAACGGCCAGAAGGCCTGGAAGACCGGCATGCACAACCTGCCAGCCAACAAGGCT
GATAGAAAGGACTTTAGGTTTTATAGCCTGCGTAAGCCCAGAAGAAGCTTCGCCGTGCAGATCCGTCCAC
GCTGCATCATCCCCAGCGATACCAACCAGAAGGTGGCCAGAATCAAGCTGCCTAAGATCGACGGCGCCAT
CAAGGCCAGAGGCTTCAACCGGAAGATCTGGTTCGGCCCCGACGGAAAACATACATACGAGGAAGCTCTG
GCCGCCCACGAGCTGTCCAACAACCTGACCGTGCGGGTGTCCAAAGATACATGCGGCGATTACTTCATCT
GCATCACCTTCTCCCAGGGCAAGGTGAAGGGCGACAAGCCTACCTGGGAGTTCTACCAGGAGGTGAGAGT
CAGCCCTATCCCCGAGCCCATCGGCCTGGACGTGGGCATCAAGGACATCGCCATCCTGAATACAGGCACA
AAGTACGAGAACAAGCAGTTCAAGCGGGACAGAGCCGCAACCCTGAAAAAGATGAGCCGGCAGCTGAGCA
GAAGATGGGGCCCTGCCAACAGCGCTTTCCGGGACTACAACAAAAACATCCGGGCCGAGAACAGAGCCCT
GGAAAGAGCTCAACAGGACCCTGGCTCTTCCGGCGTGGGACCTGAGGCCCCTGTGCTCAAGTCTGTGGCC
CAACCTAGCAGAAGATACCTGACCATCCAGAAAAACAGAGCCAAGCTGGAACGCAAGATCGCCAGAAGAC
GCGATACCTACTACCACCAGGTGACCCGCGAGGTGGCCGGAAAGAGCAGCCTGCTGGCCGTGGAAACCCT
GCGGGTCAAGAACATGCTGCAGAACCACAGACTGGCCTTCGCACTGTCTGATGCTGCTATGAGCGACTTC
ATCAGCAAGCTGAAGTATAAGGCTCGAAGAATCCAGGTTCCTCTGGTGGCCATCGGCACCTTTCAGCCCA
GCAGCCAGACATGTAGCGTGTGCGGCTCCATCAACCCCGCTGTTAAGAACCTGTCTATCAGAGTGTGGAC
CTGTCCTAACTGTGGAACAAGACACAATCGGGATATCAATGCCGCTAAGAACATCCTGGCTATCGCACAA
AACATGCTGGAAAAGAAGGTGCCCTTCGCCGACGAGGCCCTGCCAGATGAGAAGCCTCCTGCCGCTCCAG
TGAAGAAGGCCGCCCGGAAACCTAGGGACGCCGTGTTCCCTGATCACCCTGACCTGGTCATCAGATTCAG
CAAAGAGCTGACACAGCTCAACGATCCTAGATACGTGATCGTGAACAAGGCCACCAATCAGATTGTGGAC
AACGCCCAAGGCGCCGGCTACCGGAGCGCCGCCAAAGCCAAGAACTGCTACAAAGCCAAGCTGGCCTGGA
GCAGCAAGACAAACAAGTCTGGCGGCTCAAAAAGAACCGCCGACGGCAGCGAATTCGAGCCCAAGAAGAA
GAGGAAAGTCTAACCGGTCATCATCACCATCACCATTGAGTTTAAACCCGCTGATCAGCCTCGACTGTGC
CTTCTAGTTGCCAGCCATCTGTTGTTTGCCCCTCCCCCGTGCCTTCCTTGACCCTGGAAGGTGCCACTCC
CACTGTCCTTTCCTAATAAAATGAGGAAATTGCATCGCATTGTCTGAGTAGGTGTCATTCTATTCTGGGG
GGTGGGGTGGGGCAGGACAGCAAGGGGGAGGATTGGGAAGACAATAGCAGGCATGCTGGGGATGCGGTGG
GCTCTATGGCTTCTGAGGCGGAAAGAACCAGCTGGGGCTCGATACCGTCGACCTCTAGCTAGAGCTTGGC
GTAATCATGGTCATAGCTGTTTCCTGTGTGAAATTGTTATCCGCTCACAATTCCACACAACATACGAGCC
GGAAGCATAAAGTGTAAAGCCTAGGGTGCCTAATGAGTGAGCTAACTCACATTAATTGCGTTGCGCTCAC
TGCCCGCTTTCCAGTCGGGAAACCTGTCGTGCCAGCTGCATTAATGAATCGGCCAACGCGCGGGGAGAGG
CGGTTTGCGTATTGGGCGCTCTTCCGCTTCCTCGCTCACTGACTCGCTGCGCTCGGTCGTTCGGCTGCGG
CGAGCGGTATCAGCTCACTCAAAGGCGGTAATACGGTTATCCACAGAATCAGGGGATAACGCAGGAAAGA
ACATGTGAGCAAAAGGCCAGCAAAAGGCCAGGAACCGTAAAAAGGCCGCGTTGCTGGCGTTTTTCCATAG
GCTCCGCCCCCCTGACGAGCATCACAAAAATCGACGCTCAAGTCAGAGGTGGCGAAACCCGACAGGACTA
TAAAGATACCAGGCGTTTCCCCCTGGAAGCTCCCTCGTGCGCTCTCCTGTTCCGACCCTGCCGCTTACCG
GATACCTGTCCGCCTTTCTCCCTTCGGGAAGCGTGGCGCTTTCTCATAGCTCACGCTGTAGGTATCTCAG
TTCGGTGTAGGTCGTTCGCTCCAAGCTGGGCTGTGTGCACGAACCCCCCGTTCAGCCCGACCGCTGCGCC
TTATCCGGTAACTATCGTCTTGAGTCCAACCCGGTAAGACACGACTTATCGCCACTGGCAGCAGCCACTG
GTAACAGGATTAGCAGAGCGAGGTATGTAGGCGGTGCTACAGAGTTCTTGAAGTGGTGGCCTAACTACGG
CTACACTAGAAGAACAGTATTTGGTATCTGCGCTCTGCTGAAGCCAGTTACCTTCGGAAAAAGAGTTGGT
AGCTCTTGATCCGGCAAACAAACCACCGCTGGTAGCGGTGGTTTTTTTGTTTGCAAGCAGCAGATTACGC
GCAGAAAAAAAGGATCTCAAGAAGATCCTTTGATCTTTTCTACGGGGTCTGACACTCAGTGGAACGAAAA
CTCACGTTAAGGGATTTTGGTCATGAGATTATCAAAAAGGATCTTCACCTAGATCCTTTTAAATTAAAAA
TGAAGTTTTAAATCAATCTAAAGTATATATGAGTAAACTTGGTCTGACAGTTACCAATGCTTAATCAGTG
AGGCACCTATCTCAGCGATCTGTCTATTTCGTTCATCCATAGTTGCCTGACTCCCCGTCGTGTAGATAAC
TACGATACGGGAGGGCTTACCATCTGGCCCCAGTGCTGCAATGATACCGCGAGACCCACGCTCACCGGCT
CCAGATTTATCAGCAATAAACCAGCCAGCCGGAAGGGCCGAGCGCAGAAGTGGTCCTGCAACTTTATCCG
CCTCCATCCAGTCTATTAATTGTTGCCGGGAAGCTAGAGTAAGTAGTTCGCCAGTTAATAGTTTGCGCAA
CGTTGTTGCCATTGCTACAGGCATCGTGGTGTCACGCTCGTCGTTTGGTATGGCTTCATTCAGCTCCGGT
TCCCAACGATCAAGGCGAGTTACATGATCCCCCATGTTGTGCAAAAAAGCGGTTAGCTCCTTCGGTCCTC
CGATCGTTGTCAGAAGTAAGTTGGCCGCAGTGTTATCACTCATGGTTATGGCAGCACTGCATAATTCTCT
TACTGTCATGCCATCCGTAAGATGCTTTTCTGTGACTGGTGAGTACTCAACCAAGTCATTCTGAGAATAG
TGTATGCGGCGACCGAGTTGCTCTTGCCCGGCGTCAATACGGGATAATACCGCGCCACATAGCAGAACTT
TAAAAGTGCTCATCATTGGAAAACGTTCTTCGGGGCGAAAACTCTCAAGGATCTTACCGCTGTTGAGATC
CAGTTCGATGTAACCCACTCGTGCACCCAACTGATCTTCAGCATCTTTTACTTTCACCAGCGTTTCTGGG
TGAGCAAAAACAGGAAGGCAAAATGCCGCAAAAAAGGGAATAAGGGCGACACGGAAATGTTGAATACTCA
TACTCTTCCTTTTTCAATATTATTGAAGCATTTATCAGGGTTATTGTCTCATGAGCGGATACATATTTGA
ATGTATTTAGAAAAATAAACAAATAGGGGTTCCGCGCACATTTCCCCGAAAAGTGCCACCTGACGTCGAC
GGATCGGGAGATCGATCTCCCGATCCCCTAGGGTCGACTCTCAGTACAATCTGCTCTGATGCCGCATAGT
TAAGCCAGTATCTGCTCCCTGCTTGTGTGTTGGAGGTCGCTGAGTAGTGCGCGAGCAAAATTTAAGCTAC
AACAAGGCAAGGCTTGACCGACAATTGCATGAAGAATCTGCTTAGGGTTAGGCGTTTTGCGCTGCTTCGC
GATGTACGGGCCAGATATACGCGTTGACATTGATTATTGACTAGTTATTAATAGTAATCAATTACGGGGT
CATTAGTTCATAGCCCATATATGGAGTTCCGCGTTACATAACTTACGGTAAATGGCCCGCCTGGCTGACC
GCCCAACGACCCCCGCCCATTGACGTCAATAATGACGTATGTTCCCATAGTAACGCCAATAGGGACTTTC
CATTGACGTCAATGGGTGGAGTATTTACGGTAAACTGCCCACTTGGCAGTACATCAAGTGTATC
